Addgene plasmid #37527: Monomer NH_V2
Purpose: template for PCR amplification of the monomer used for assembly of the DNA-binding tandem repeat region of the TALE.
Depositing lab: Feng Zhang. Depositing organization: Broad Institute. Publication: Comprehensive interrogation of natural TALE DNA-binding modules and transcriptional repressor domains. Cong L, Zhou R, Kuo YC, Cunniff M, Zhang F. Nat Commun. 2012 Jul 24;3:968. doi: 10.1038/ncomms1962. PubMed 22828628.
Backbone
  Vector backbone: PJ201
  Backbone size w/o insert (bp): 2644
  Total vector size (bp): 2746
Growth in bacteria
  Bacterial resistance: Kanamycin, 50 μg/mL
  Growth temperature: 37°C
  Growth strain: Stbl3
  Copy number: Unknown
Gene/Insert
  Gene/Insert name: Monomer NH (alt names: RVD NH; pNH_v2)
  Species: Synthetic
  Insert size (bp): 102
  Cloning method: Unknown
  Sequencing primers: 5′ No; 3′ M13F
Terms and licenses: Academic/Nonprofit Terms; Industry Terms: Not Available to Industry
How to cite: Monomer NH_V2 was a gift from Feng Zhang (Addgene plasmid # 37527 ; http://n2t.net/addgene:37527 ; RRID:Addgene_37527)
