[The description below was written by a language model from this plasmid's Addgene catalogue record.]
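Description:
Monomer NH_V2 (also listed as pNH_v2 or RVD NH) is a small bacterial cloning plasmid of about 2.7 kb, built on the PJ201 backbone, that serves as a storage and template vector rather than an expression construct. It is propagated in E. coli under kanamycin selection. The record does not state the origin of replication or the copy number, and no feature table is provided, so the backbone can only be described by its name, size (roughly 2.6 kb without insert) and resistance marker. No promoter, tag or reporter is recorded, which fits a plasmid whose insert is meant to be amplified rather than expressed.

The payload is a 102 bp synthetic insert encoding a single TALE (transcription activator-like effector) repeat monomer carrying the NH repeat-variable diresidue. In TALE proteins, the DNA-binding domain is a tandem array of near-identical repeats of about 34 amino acids. The two hypervariable residues in each repeat determine which base that repeat recognises. NH is generally known as a guanine-preferring RVD, used as an alternative to NN or NK, although the record itself does not give its specificity.

The stated purpose is to act as a PCR template. The monomer is amplified from the plasmid and the products are then joined with other monomers to assemble the custom tandem repeat region of a designer TALE. The plasmid is therefore one component of a monomer library used to build TALE-based DNA-binding proteins, from work that surveyed natural TALE DNA-binding modules and transcriptional repressor domains.
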