>Addgene plasmid #37527 | Monomer NH_V2 | depositor partial sequence | sequence record 50349 | Monomer NH
CTCACCCCAGAGCAGGTCGTGGCAATTGCGAGCAACCACGGGGGAAAGCAGGCACTCGAAACCGTCCAGA
GGTTGCTGCCTGTGCTGTGCCAAGCGCACGGA
