>Addgene plasmid #37527 | Monomer NH_V2 | addgene partial sequence | sequence record 51191 | rrnB-T1-term-F
CGGGGGAAAGCAGGCACTCGAAACCGTCCAGAGGTTGCTGCCTGTGCTGTGCCAAGCGCACGGACGTCAA
AAGGGCGACACAAAATTTATTCTAAATGCATAATAAATACTGATAACATCTTATAGTTTGTATTATATTT
TGTATTATCGTTGACATGTATAATTTTGATATCAAAAACTGATTTTCCCTTTATTATTTTCGAGATTTAT
TTTCTTAATTCTCTTTAACAAACTAGAAATATTGTATATACAAAAAATCATAAATAATAGATGAATAGTT
TAATTATAGGTGTTCATCAATCGAAAAAGCAACGTATCTTATTTAAAGTGCGTTGCTTTTTTCTCATTTA
TAAGGTTAAATAATTCTCATATATCAAGCAAAGTGACAGGCGCCCTTAAATATTCTGACAAATGCTCTTT
CCCTAAACTCCCCCCATAAAAAAACCCGCCGAAGCGGGTTTTTACGTTATTTGCGGATTAACGATTACTC
GTTATCAGAACCGCCCAGGGGGCCCGAGCTTAAGACTGGCCGTCGTTTTACAACACAGAAAGAGTTTGTA
GAAACGCAAAAAGGCCATCCGTCAGGGGCCTTCTGCTAAGTTTGATGCCTGGCAGTTCCCTACTCTCGCC
TTCCGCTTCCTCGCTCACTGACTCGCTGCGCTCGGTCGTTCGGCTGCGGCGAGCGGTATCAGCTCACTCA
AAGGCGGTAATACGGTTATCCACAGAATCAGGGGATAACGCAGGAAAGAACATGTGAGCAAAGGCCAGCA
AAAGGCCAGGAACCGTAAAAAGGCCGCGTTGCTGGCGTTTTTCCATAGGCTCCGCCCCCCTGACGAGCAT
CACAAAAATCGACGCTCAAGTCAGAGGTGGCGAAACCCGACAGGACTA
