>Addgene plasmid #37527 | Monomer NH_V2 | addgene partial sequence | sequence record 51202 | rrnB-T1-term-F 5'-ACGAAAGGCTCAGTCGAAAG-3'
TCGCTGACTCACCCCAGAGCAGGTCGTGGCAATTGCGAGCAACCACGGGGGAAAGCAGGCACTCGAAACC
GTCCAGAGGTTGCTGCCTGTGCTGTGCCAAGCGCACGGACGTCAAAAGGGCGACACAAAATTTATTCTAA
ATGCATAATAAATACTGATAACATCTTATAGTTTGTATTATATTTTGTATTATCGTTGACATGTATAATT
TTGATATCAAAAACTGATTTTCCCTTTATTATTTTCGAGATTTATTTTCTTAATTCTCTTTAACAAACTA
GAAATATTGTATATACAAAAAATCATAAATAATAGATGAATAGTTTAATTATAGGTGTTCATCAATCGAA
AAAGCAACGTATCTTATTTAAAGTGCGTTGCTTTTTTCTCATTTATAAGGTTAAATAATTCTCATATATC
AAGCAAAGTGACAGGCGCCCTTAAATATTCTGACAAATGCTCTTTCCCTAAACTCCCCCCATAAAAAAAC
CCGCCGAAGCGGGTTTTTACGTTATTTGCGGATTAACGATTACTCGTTATCAGAACCGCCCAGGGGGCCC
GAGCTTAAGACTGGCCGTCGTTTTACAACACAGAAAGAGTTTGTAGAAACGCAAAAAGGCCATCCGTCAG
GGGCCTTCTGCTAAGTTTGATGCCTGGCAGTTCCCTACTCTCGCCTTCCGCTTCCTCGCTCACTGACTCG
CTGCGCTCGGTCGTTCGGCTGCGGCGAGCGGTATCAGCTCACTCAAAGGCGGTAATACG
